Addgene plasmid #223938: HCT138_rAAV-eHGT_1505m-minBglobin-SYFP2-WPRE3-BGHpA
Purpose: Direct-expressing SYFP2 AAV virus
Depositing lab: Tanya Daigle & Allen Institute for Brain Science. Depositing organization: Allen Institute. Publication: Enhancer AAVs for targeting spinal motor neurons and descending motor pathways in rodents and macaque. Kussick E, Johansen N, Taskin N, Chowdhury A, Quinlan MA, Fraser A, Clark AG, Wynalda B, Martinez R, Groce EL, Reding M, Liang E, Shulga L, Huang C, Casper T, Clark M, Ho W, Gao Y, van Velthoven CTJ, Sobieski C, Ferrer R, Berg MR, Curtis BC, English C, Day JC, Fortuna MG, Donadio N, Newman D, Yao S, Chakka AB, Goldy J, Torkelson A, Guzman JB, Chakrabarty R, Nguy B, Guilford N, Pham TH, Wright V, Ronellenfitch K, Naidoo R, Kenney J, Williford A, Ramakrishnan C, Drinnenberg A, Gudsnuk K, Thyagarajan B, Smith KA, Dee N, Deisseroth K, Zeng H, Yao Z, Tasic B, Levi BP, Hodge R, Bakken TE, Lein ES, Ting JT, Daigle TL. Cell Rep. 2025 Jun 24;44(6):115730. doi: 10.1016/j.celrep.2025.115730. Epub 2025 May 21. PubMed 40403722.
Backbone
  Vector backbone: rAAV-minBglobin-SYFP2-WPRE3-BGHpA
  Backbone manufacturer: Allen Institute for Brain Science
  Backbone size w/o insert (bp): 4220
  Vector type: AAV
Growth in bacteria
  Bacterial resistance: Ampicillin, 100 μg/mL
  Growth temperature: 37°C
  Growth strain: NEB Stable
  Copy number: High Copy
Gene/Insert
  Gene/Insert name: SYFP2
  Species: Synthetic
  Insert size (bp): 720
  Mutation: N/A
  Promoter: minBglobin
  Cloning method: Gibson Cloning
  Sequencing primers: 5′ TTCCTGCGGCCGCACGCGT; 3′ GACTTTTATGCCCAGCCCGAGCTC
Terms and licenses: Academic/Nonprofit Terms; Industry Terms: Not Available to Industry
How to cite: HCT138_rAAV-eHGT_1505m-minBglobin-SYFP2-WPRE3-BGHpA was a gift from Tanya Daigle & Allen Institute for Brain Science (Addgene plasmid # 223938 ; http://n2t.net/addgene:223938 ; RRID:Addgene_223938)
