[The description below was written by a language model from this plasmid's Addgene catalogue record and pLannotate feature annotations shown in this document.]
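Description:
HCT138_rAAV-eHGT_1505m-minBglobin-SYFP2-WPRE3-BGHpA is a recombinant AAV transfer plasmid from the Allen Institute's enhancer-AAV collection, built on the rAAV-minBglobin-SYFP2-WPRE3-BGHpA backbone. It is propagated in E. coli as a high-copy plasmid through a ColE1/pUC-type origin and selected with ampicillin via the β-lactamase gene and its native promoter. An f1 phage origin and short remnants of pBR322 bom and rop sequences are also present in the backbone. The deposit is grown in a recombination-reduced strain, which is commonly chosen to keep the repeat-rich ITRs stable.

The payload lies between AAV2 inverted terminal repeats, which provide the signals for replication and packaging of the cassette into AAV particles. The right ITR is annotated in full, while the left one is detected only as short fragments in the sequencing result. According to the construct name, a candidate enhancer designated eHGT_1505m sits upstream of a minimal β-globin promoter. This region is not annotated in the feature table, although there is an unannotated stretch between the left ITR and the reporter where it would be expected. The minimal promoter has little activity of its own, so expression of the downstream SYFP2, a fast-maturing monomeric yellow fluorescent protein, depends on the enhancer's cell-type specificity. The transcript is stabilised by WPRE3, a shortened woodchuck hepatitis virus posttranscriptional element that appears as two WPRE fragments, and is terminated by the bovine growth hormone polyadenylation signal.

The construct is described as a direct-expressing SYFP2 AAV, meaning the reporter is driven directly by the enhancer without any recombinase dependence. The associated publication concerns enhancer AAVs for labelling spinal motor neurons and descending motor pathways in rodents and macaque. The record does not state which population this particular enhancer targets.
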