Features (pLannotate 1.2.2; 14 found; start..end, strand, type, name):
     12..39      +  repeat_region  AAV2 ITR (fragment): inverted terminal repeat of adeno-associated virus serotype 2 inverted
     68..95      +  repeat_region  AAV2 ITR (fragment): inverted terminal repeat of adeno-associated virus serotype 2 inverted
    840..1556    +  CDS            SYFP2: SYFP2 is a basic (constitutively fluorescent) yellow fluorescent protein published in 2006, derived from Aequorea victoria. It is reported to be a very rapidly-maturing monomer with moderate acid sensitivity.
   1596..1753    +  misc_feature   WPRE (fragment): woodchuck hepatitis virus posttranscriptional regulatory element
   1759..1839    +  misc_feature   WPRE (fragment): woodchuck hepatitis virus posttranscriptional regulatory element
   1856..1967    +  polyA_signal   bGH poly(A) signal: bovine growth hormone polyadenylation signal
   2085..2225    +  repeat_region  AAV2 ITR: inverted terminal repeat of adeno-associated virus serotype 2 inverted
   2230..2281    -  misc_feature   bom (fragment): basis of mobility region from pBR322
   2300..2755    +  rep_origin     f1 ori (sequence partly withheld): f1 bacteriophage origin of replication; arrow indicates direction of (+) strand synthesis
   2756..2805    -  misc_feature   bom (fragment): basis of mobility region from pBR322
   2907..2942    -  CDS            rop (fragment): Rop protein, which maintains plasmids at low copy number; rop
   3037..3141    +  promoter       AmpR promoter: bla
   3142..4002    +  CDS            AmpR: β-lactamase; bla; confers resistance to ampicillin, carbenicillin, and related antibiotics
   4173..4761    +  rep_origin     ori: high-copy-number ColE1/pMB1/pBR322/pUC origin of replication
>Addgene plasmid #223938 | HCT138_rAAV-eHGT_1505m-minBglobin-SYFP2-WPRE3-BGHpA | addgene full sequence | sequence record 445278 | Addgene NGS Result
CCTGCAGGCAGCTGCGCGCTCGCTCGCTCACTGAGGCCGCCCGGGCGTCGGGCGACCTTTGGTCGCCCGG
CCTCAGTGAGCGAGCGAGCGCGCAGAGAGGGAGTGGCCAACTCCATCACTAGGGGTTCCTGCGGCCGCAC
GCGTTGTTGCTGAGATGCAGGTTCAAGCAGGTTGACTGTAAAATGTAGGTGCTGAGAACCTACTGGGAGC
CGAGCTCTCATTAGCTATACAGCTCACCATGTATTCTCAGTATCGTGAAAAGCAGTAAAGTTCTACAAAC
ACACCATCACCGTACACAGGTAACATTTGAGCCTGAGAACAAGTGTAGGGTACATGTATGATTTCCTCTG
CTTCACATGCTAGGAAACAGTCTCGGAGGAAAGACGCGACTTGCCCAAGGCAGCAGAGCAATTGGTGAGT
CAACTGTTGGACCCAGGGAGATCTTGTTCCAAAGCTGGTTCATTTCCATGGGGCTGTCGTCACACGGACA
GGAATAGAAACAGACTGCCTGCCTCCTTGCCCATTTTCCTTCCATTAAGTTATGAAAGACCTTGGTTTTC
TAACCTGTGACTGTAATACATAGACTTTGCTTTCCATAGTCACTATTTTACTGAGCAATGGAATTGTGAT
TAAAAACTATTACAAAATTAATAGTCAAATAAGTACATAAAATAATAAATAATAAAAGCTTTTAAAATTT
ATTTTGTAACTGATAAACTATTTCATGAGAGAAAAGGGAGGAGCTCGGGCTGGGCATAAAAGTCAGGGCA
GAGCCATCTATTGCTTACATTTGCTTCTGGGATCCAGATCTTTCGAAGCTAGCGCTACCGGTCGCCACCA
TGGTGAGCAAGGGCGAGGAGCTGTTCACCGGGGTGGTGCCCATCCTGGTCGAGCTGGACGGCGACGTAAA
CGGCCACAAGTTCAGCGTGTCCGGCGAGGGCGAGGGCGATGCCACCTACGGCAAGCTGACCCTGAAGCTG
ATCTGCACCACCGGCAAGCTGCCCGTGCCCTGGCCCACCCTCGTGACCACCCTGGGCTACGGCGTGCAGT
GCTTCGCCCGCTACCCCGACCACATGAAGCAGCACGACTTCTTCAAGTCCGCCATGCCCGAAGGCTACGT
CCAGGAGCGCACCATCTTCTTCAAGGACGACGGCAACTACAAGACCCGCGCCGAGGTGAAGTTCGAGGGC
GACACCCTGGTGAACCGCATCGAGCTGAAGGGCATCGACTTCAAGGAGGACGGCAACATCCTGGGGCACA
AGCTGGAGTACAACTACAACAGCCACAACGTCTATATCACCGCCGACAAGCAGAAGAACGGCATCAAGGC
CAACTTCAAGATCCGCCACAACATCGAGGACGGCGGCGTGCAGCTCGCCGACCACTACCAGCAGAACACC
CCCATCGGCGACGGCCCCGTGCTGCTGCCCGACAACCACTACCTGAGCTACCAGTCCAAGCTGAGCAAAG
ACCCCAACGAGAAGCGCGATCACATGGTCCTGCTGGAGTTCGTGACCGCCGCCGGGATCACTCTCGGCAT
GGACGAGCTGTACAAGTAAGTCGACGGCGCGCCGCGGCCGCGAATTCGATATCATAATCAACCTCTGGAT
TACAAAATTTGTGAAAGATTGACTGGTATTCTTAACTATGTTGCTCCTTTTACGCTATGTGGATACGCTG
CTTTAATGCCTTTGTATCATGCTATTGCTTCCCGTATGGCTTTCATTTTCTCCTCCTTGTATAAATCCTG
GTTAGTTCTTGCCACGGCGGAACTCATCGCCGCCTGCCTTGCCCGCTGCTGGACAGGGGCTCGGCTGTTG
GGCACTGACAATTCCGTGGCTCGAGAGATCTTCGACTGTGCCTTCTAGTTGCCAGCCATCTGTTGTTTGC
CCCTCCCCCGTGCCTTCCTTGACCCTGGAAGGTGCCACTCCCACTGTCCTTTCCTAATAAAATGAGGAAA
TTGCATCGCATTGTCTGAGTAGGTGTCATTCTATTCTGGGGGGTGGGGTGGGGCAGGACAGCAAGGGGGA
GGATTGGGAAGACAATAGCAGGCATGAGATCTCACGTGCGGACCGAGCGGCCGCAGGAACCCCTAGTGAT
GGAGTTGGCCACTCCCTCTCTGCGCGCTCGCTCGCTCACTGAGGCCGGGCGACCAAAGGTCGCCCGACGC
CCGGGCTTTGCCCGGGCGGCCTCAGTGAGCGAGCGAGCGCGCAGCTGCCTGCAGGGGCGCCTGATGCGGT
ATTTTCTCCTTACGCATCTGTGCGGTATTTCACACCGCATA
[95 nt withheld, positions 2282-2376]
T
[46 nt withheld, positions 2378-2423]
C
[141 nt withheld, positions 2425-2565]
CCTTTGACGTTGGAGTCCACGTTCTTT
[37 nt withheld, positions 2593-2629]
ACTCTATCTCGGGCTATTCTTTTGATTTATAAGGGATTTTGCCGATTTCGGTCTATTGGTTAAAAAATGA
GCTGATTTAACAAAAATTTAACGCGAATTTTAACAAAATATTAACGTTTACAATTTTATGGTGCACTCTC
AGTACAATCTGCTCTGATGCCGCATAGTTAAGCCAGCCCCGACACCCGCCAACACCCGCTGACGCGCCCT
GACGGGCTTGTCTGCTCCCGGCATCCGCTTACAGACAAGCTGTGACCGTCTCCGGGAGCTGCATGTGTCA
GAGGTTTTCACCGTCATCACCGAAACGCGCGAGACGAAAGGGCCTCGTGATACGCCTATTTTTATAGGTT
AATGTCATGATAATAATGGTTTCTTAGACGTCAGGTGGCACTTTTCGGGGAAATGTGCGCGGAACCCCTA
TTTGTTTATTTTTCTAAATACATTCAAATATGTATCCGCTCATGAGACAATAACCCTGATAAATGCTTCA
ATAATATTGAAAAAGGAAGAGTATGAGTATTCAACATTTCCGTGTCGCCCTTATTCCCTTTTTTGCGGCA
TTTTGCCTTCCTGTTTTTGCTCACCCAGAAACGCTGGTGAAAGTAAAAGATGCTGAAGATCAGTTGGGTG
CACGAGTGGGTTACATCGAACTGGATCTCAACAGCGGTAAGATCCTTGAGAGTTTTCGCCCCGAAGAACG
TTTTCCAATGATGAGCACTTTTAAAGTTCTGCTATGTGGCGCGGTATTATCCCGTATTGACGCCGGGCAA
GAGCAACTCGGTCGCCGCATACACTATTCTCAGAATGACTTGGTTGAGTACTCACCAGTCACAGAAAAGC
ATCTTACGGATGGCATGACAGTAAGAGAATTATGCAGTGCTGCCATAACCATGAGTGATAACACTGCGGC
CAACTTACTTCTGACAACGATCGGAGGACCGAAGGAGCTAACCGCTTTTTTGCACAACATGGGGGATCAT
GTAACTCGCCTTGATCGTTGGGAACCGGAGCTGAATGAAGCCATACCAAACGACGAGCGTGACACCACGA
TGCCTGTAGCAATGGCAACAACGTTGCGCAAACTATTAACTGGCGAACTACTTACTCTAGCTTCCCGGCA
ACAATTAATAGACTGGATGGAGGCGGATAAAGTTGCAGGACCACTTCTGCGCTCGGCCCTTCCGGCTGGC
TGGTTTATTGCTGATAAATCTGGAGCCGGTGAGCGTGGGTCTCGCGGTATCATTGCAGCACTGGGGCCAG
ATGGTAAGCCCTCCCGTATCGTAGTTATCTACACGACGGGGAGTCAGGCAACTATGGATGAACGAAATAG
ACAGATCGCTGAGATAGGTGCCTCACTGATTAAGCATTGGTAACTGTCAGACCAAGTTTACTCATATATA
CTTTAGATTGATTTAAAACTTCATTTTTAATTTAAAAGGATCTAGGTGAAGATCCTTTTTGATAATCTCA
TGACCAAAATCCCTTAACGTGAGTTTTCGTTCCACTGAGCGTCAGACCCCGTAGAAAAGATCAAAGGATC
TTCTTGAGATCCTTTTTTTCTGCGCGTAATCTGCTGCTTGCAAACAAAAAAACCACCGCTACCAGCGGTG
GTTTGTTTGCCGGATCAAGAGCTACCAACTCTTTTTCCGAAGGTAACTGGCTTCAGCAGAGCGCAGATAC
CAAATACTGTTCTTCTAGTGTAGCCGTAGTTAGGCCACCACTTCAAGAACTCTGTAGCACCGCCTACATA
CCTCGCTCTGCTAATCCTGTTACCAGTGGCTGCTGCCAGTGGCGATAAGTCGTGTCTTACCGGGTTGGAC
TCAAGACGATAGTTACCGGATAAGGCGCAGCGGTCGGGCTGAACGGGGGGTTCGTGCACACAGCCCAGCT
TGGAGCGAACGACCTACACCGAACTGAGATACCTACAGCGTGAGCTATGAGAAAGCGCCACGCTTCCCGA
AGGGAGAAAGGCGGACAGGTATCCGGTAAGCGGCAGGGTCGGAACAGGAGAGCGCACGAGGGAGCTTCCA
GGGGGAAACGCCTGGTATCTTTATAGTCCTGTCGGGTTTCGCCACCTCTGACTTGAGCGTCGATTTTTGT
GATGCTCGTCAGGGGGGCGGAGCCTATGGAAAAACGCCAGCAACGCGGCCTTTTTACGGTTCCTGGCCTT
TTGCTGGCCTTTTGCTCACATGT
